>Addgene plasmid #182415 | pRSFDuet-1_VNp-mNeongreen-DARPinOFF7 | addgene full sequence | sequence record 360651 | Addgene NGS Result
GGGGAATTGTGAGCGGATAACAATTCCCCTGTAGAAATAATTTTGTTTAACTTTAATAAGGAGATATACC
ATGGGCAGCAGCCATCACCATCATCACCACAGCCAGGATCCGAATTCGAGCTCGGCGCGCCTGCAGGTCG
ACAAGCTTGCGGCCGCATAATGCTTAAGTCGAACAGAAAGTAATCGTATTGTACACGGCCGCATAATCGA
AATTAATACGACTCACTATAGGGGAATTGTGAGCGGATAACAATTCCCCATCTTAGTATATTAGTTAAGT
ATAAGAAGGAGATATACATATGGATGTATTCATGAAAGGACTTTCAAAGGCCAAGGAGGGAGTTGTGGCA
GCTGCTGAGAAAACCAAACAGGGTGTGGCAGAAGCAGCAGGAAAGACAAAAGAGGGTGTTCTCAGATCTG
GAGGAAGCGGAATGGTGAGCAAGGGCGAGGAGGATAACATGGCCTCTCTCCCAGCGACACATGAGTTACA
CATCTTTGGCTCCATCAACGGTGTGGACTTTGACATGGTGGGTCAGGGCACCGGCAATCCAAATGATGGT
TATGAGGAGTTAAACCTGAAGTCCACCAAGGGTGACCTCCAGTTCTCCCCCTGGATTCTGGTCCCTCATA
TCGGGTATGGCTTCCATCAGTACCTGCCCTACCCTGACGGGATGTCGCCTTTCCAGGCCGCGATGGTAGA
TGGCTCCGGATACCAAGTCCATCGCACAATGCAGTTTGAAGATGGTGCCTCCCTTACTGTTAACTACCGC
TACACCTACGAGGGAAGCCACATCAAAGGAGAGGCCCAGGTGAAGGGGACTGGTTTCCCTGCTGACGGTC
CTGTGATGACCAACTCGCTGACCGCTGCGGACTGGTGCAGGTCGAAGAAGACTTACCCCAACGACAAAAC
CATCATCAGTACCTTTAAGTGGAGTTACACCACTGGAAATGGCAAGCGCTACCGGAGCACTGCGCGGACC
ACCTACACCTTTGCCAAGCCAATGGCGGCTAACTATCTGAAGAACCAGCCGATGTACGTGTTCCGTAAGA
CGGAGCTCAAGCACTCCAAGACCGAGCTCAACTTCAAGGAGTGGCAAAAGGCCTTTACCGATGTGATGGG
CATGGACGAGCTGTACAAGGCTAGCAGATCTGGAGGAAGCGGAATGGGTTCGGACTTAGGCCGCAAGTTA
CTGGAAGCTGCACGCGCGGGTCAAGACGACGAGGTACGCATCCTTATGGCCAATGGTGCGGACGTCAACG
CCGCCGATAATACCGGAACAACTCCTTTGCACCTCGCAGCATATTCCGGCCATTTAGAGATTGTAGAGGT
ACTGCTTAAGCACGGTGCCGATGTAGATGCGTCGGACGTATTCGGGTACACGCCTCTCCACCTCGCCGCT
TATTGGGGCCACTTAGAAATTGTAGAGGTGCTCTTGAAGAATGGTGCCGACGTGAATGCTATGGATTCAG
ACGGCATGACACCGCTCCATCTGGCCGCGAAATGGGGTTATCTGGAGATCGTCGAGGTTCTCTTGAAACA
TGGCGCCGACGTCAATGCACAAGATAAGTTCGGCAAGACTGCCTTCGACATCAGCATCGACAACGGTAAT
GAGGACCTGGCCGAGATCCTTCAAAAGTTGAATGGTACCCATCATCATCATCATCATTAACTCGAGTCTG
GTAAAGAAACCGCTGCTGCGAAATTTGAACGCCAGCACATGGACTCGTCTACTAGCGCAGCTTAATTAAC
CTAGGCTGCTGCCACCGCTGAGCAATAACTAGCATAACCCCTTGGGGCCTCTAAACGGGTCTTGAGGGGT
TTTTTGCTGAAACCTCAGGCATTTGAGAAGCACACGGTCACACTGCTTCCGGTAGTCAATAAACCGGTAA
ACCAGCAATAGACATAAGCGGCTATTTAACGACCCTGCCCTGAACCGACGACAAGCTGACGACCGGGTCT
CCGCAAGTGGCACTTTTCGGGGAAATGTGCGCGGAACCCCTATTTGTTTATTTTTCTAAATACATTCAAA
TATGTATCCGCTCATGAATTAATTCTTAGAAAAACTCATCGAGCATCAAATGAAACTGCAATTTATTCAT
ATCAGGATTATCAATACCATATTTTTGAAAAAGCCGTTTCTGTAATGAAGGAGAAAACTCACCGAGGCAG
TTCCATAGGATGGCAAGATCCTGGTATCGGTCTGCGATTCCGACTCGTCCAACATCAATACAACCTATTA
ATTTCCCCTCGTCAAAAATAAGGTTATCAAGTGAGAAATCACCATGAGTGACGACTGAATCCGGTGAGAA
TGGCAAAAGTTTATGCATTTCTTTCCAGACTTGTTCAACAGGCCAGCCATTACGCTCGTCATCAAAATCA
CTCGCATCAACCAAACCGTTATTCATTCGTGATTGCGCCTGAGCGAGACGAAATACGCGGTCGCTGTTAA
AAGGACAATTACAAACAGGAATCGAATGCAACCGGCGCAGGAACACTGCCAGCGCATCAACAATATTTTC
ACCTGAATCAGGATATTCTTCTAATACCTGGAATGCTGTTTTCCCGGGGATCGCAGTGGTGAGTAACCAT
GCATCATCAGGAGTACGGATAAAATGCTTGATGGTCGGAAGAGGCATAAATTCCGTCAGCCAGTTTAGTC
TGACCATCTCATCTGTAACATCATTGGCAACGCTACCTTTGCCATGTTTCAGAAACAACTCTGGCGCATC
GGGCTTCCCATACAATCGATAGATTGTCGCACCTGATTGCCCGACATTATCGCGAGCCCATTTATACCCA
TATAAATCAGCATCCATGTTGGAATTTAATCGCGGCCTAGAGCAAGACGTTTCCCGTTGAATATGGCTCA
TACTCTTCCTTTTTCAATATTATTGAAGCATTTATCAGGGTTATTGTCTCATGAGCGGATACATATTTGA
ATGTATTTAGAAAAATAAACAAATAGGCATGCAGCGCTCTTCCGCTTCCTCGCTCACTGACTCGCTACGC
TCGGTCGTTCGACTGCGGCGAGCGGTGTCAGCTCACTCAAAAGCGGTAATACGGTTATCCACAGAATCAG
GGGATAAAGCCGGAAAGAACATGTGAGCAAAAAGCAAAGCACCGGAAGAAGCCAACGCCGCAGGCGTTTT
TCCATAGGCTCCGCCCCCCTGACGAGCATCACAAAAATCGACGCTCAAGCCAGAGGTGGCGAAACCCGAC
AGGACTATAAAGATACCAGGCGTTTCCCCCTGGAAGCTCCCTCGTGCGCTCTCCTGTTCCGACCCTGCCG
CTTACCGGATACCTGTCCGCCTTTCTCCCTTCGGGAAGCGTGGCGCTTTCTCATAGCTCACGCTGTTGGT
ATCTCAGTTCGGTGTAGGTCGTTCGCTCCAAGCTGGGCTGTGTGCACGAACCCCCCGTTCAGCCCGACCG
CTGCGCCTTATCCGGTAACTATCGTCTTGAGTCCAACCCGGTAAGACACGACTTATCGCCACTGGCAGCA
GCCATTGGTAACTGATTTAGAGGACTTTGTCTTGAAGTTATGCACCTGTTAAGGCTAAACTGAAAGAACA
GATTTTGGTGAGTGCGGTCCTCCAACCCACTTACCTTGGTTCAAAGAGTTGGTAGCTCAGCGAACCTTGA
GAAAACCACCGTTGGTAGCGGTGGTTTTTCTTTATTTATGAGATGATGAATCAATCGGTCTATCAAGTCA
ACGAACAGCTATTCCGTTACTCTAGATTTCAGTGCAATTTATCTCTTCAAATGTAGCACCTGAAGTCAGC
CCCATACGATATAAGTTGTAATTCTCATGTTAGTCATGCCCCGCGCCCACCGGAAGGAGCTGACTGGGTT
GAAGGCTCTCAAGGGCATCGGTCGAGATCCCGGTGCCTAATGAGTGAGCTAACTTACATTAATTGCGTTG
CGCTCACTGCCCGCTTTCCAGTCGGGAAACCTGTCGTGCCAGCTGCATTAATGAATCGGCCAACGCGCGG
GGAGAGGCGGTTTGCGTATTGGGCGCCAGGGTGGTTTTTCTTTTCACCAGTGAGACGGGCAACAGCTGAT
TGCCCTTCACCGCCTGGCCCTGAGAGAGTTGCAGCAAGCGGTCCACGCTGGTTTGCCCCAGCAGGCGAAA
ATCCTGTTTGATGGTGGTTAACGGCGGGATATAACATGAGCTGTCTTCGGTATCGTCGTATCCCACTACC
GAGATGTCCGCACCAACGCGCAGCCCGGACTCGGTAATGGCGCGCATTGCGCCCAGCGCCATCTGATCGT
TGGCAACCAGCATCGCAGTGGGAACGATGCCCTCATTCAGCATTTGCATGGTTTGTTGAAAACCGGACAT
GGCACTCCAGTCGCCTTCCCGTTCCGCTATCGGCTGAATTTGATTGCGAGTGAGATATTTATGCCAGCCA
GCCAGACGCAGACGCGCCGAGACAGAACTTAATGGGCCCGCTAACAGCGCGATTTGCTGGTGACCCAATG
CGACCAGATGCTCCACGCCCAGTCGCGTACCGTCTTCATGGGAGAAAATAATACTGTTGATGGGTGTCTG
GTCAGAGACATCAAGAAATAACGCCGGAACATTAGTGCAGGCAGCTTCCACAGCAATGGCATCCTGGTCA
TCCAGCGGATAGTTAATGATCAGCCCACTGACGCGTTGCGCGAGAAGATTGTGCACCGCCGCTTTACAGG
CTTCGACGCCGCTTCGTTCTACCATCGACACCACCACGCTGGCACCCAGTTGATCGGCGCGAGATTTAAT
CGCCGCGACAATTTGCGACGGCGCGTGCAGGGCCAGACTGGAGGTGGCAACGCCAATCAGCAACGACTGT
TTGCCCGCCAGTTGTTGTGCCACGCGGTTGGGAATGTAATTCAGCTCCGCCATCGCCGCTTCCACTTTTT
CCCGCGTTTTCGCAGAAACGTGGCTGGCCTGGTTCACCACGCGGGAAACGGTCTGATAAGAGACACCGGC
ATACTCTGCGACATCGTATAACGTTACTGGTTTCACATTCACCACCCTGAATTGACTCTCTTCCGGGCGC
TATCATGCCATACCGCGAAAGGTTTTGCGCCATTCGATGGTGTCCGGGATCTCGACGCTCTCCCTTATGC
GACTCCTGCATTAGGAAATTAATACGACTCACTATA
Features (pLannotate 1.2.2; 21 found; start..end, strand, type, name):
      3..27      +  protein_bind   lac operator: The lac repressor binds to the lac operator to inhibit transcription in E. coli. This inhibition can be relieved by adding lactose or isopropyl-β-D-thiogalactopyranoside (IPTG). lac repressor encoded by lacI
     42..64      +  RBS            RBS: efficient ribosome binding site from bacteriophage T7 gene 10 (Olins and Rangwala, 1989)
    214..232     +  promoter       T7 promoter: promoter for bacteriophage T7 RNA polymerase
    233..257     +  protein_bind   lac operator: The lac repressor binds to the lac operator to inhibit transcription in E. coli. This inhibition can be relieved by adding lactose or isopropyl-β-D-thiogalactopyranoside (IPTG). lac repressor encoded by lacI
    300..359     +  CDS            Sncb (fragment): SYUB_MOUSE - Experimental evidence at protein level: Swiss-Prot protein existence level 1. May be involved in neuronal plasticity. From Mus musculus (Mouse).
    432..1139    +  CDS            mNeonGreen: mNeonGreen is a basic (constitutively fluorescent) green/yellow fluorescent protein published in 2013, derived from Branchiostoma lanceolatum. It is reported to be a very rapidly-maturing monomer with moderate acid sensitivity.
   1173..1634    +  CDS            Gabpb1 (fragment): GABP1_MOUSE - Also known as Gabpb, Gabpb2. Experimental evidence at protein level: Swiss-Prot protein existence level 1. Transcription factor capable of interacting with purine rich repeats (GA repeats) (PubMed:25200183). Acts as a a master regulator of nuclear-encoded mitochondrial genes (PubMed:25200183). From Mus musculus (Mouse).
   1650..1667    +  CDS            capTEV™ (fragment): composite tag for in vivo biotinylation, TEV protease cleavage, and 6xHis tagging
   1683..1724    +  CDS            S-Tag (fragment): affinity and epitope tag derived from pancreatic ribonuclease A
   1754..1771    +  CDS            SET1 (fragment): solubility-enhancement tag derived from T7 phage gene 10B
   1779..1826    +  terminator     T7 terminator: transcription terminator for bacteriophage T7 RNA polymerase
   1990..2047    +  promoter       AmpR promoter (fragment): bla
   2056..2871    -  CDS            KanR: aminoglycoside phosphotransferase; aph(3')-Ia; confers resistance to kanamycin in bacteria or G418 (Geneticin®) in eukaryotes
   2872..2963    -  promoter       AmpR promoter: bla
   2979..3728    -  rep_origin     RSF ori: Plasmids containing the RSF 1030 origin of replication can be propagated in E. coli cells that contain additional plasmids with compatible origins.
   3811..3875    -  CDS            TcR (fragment): tetracycline efflux protein; tet; confers resistance to tetracycline
   3890..3911    -  protein_bind   CAP binding site: CAP binding activates transcription in the presence of cAMP. E. coli catabolite activator protein
   3924..5006    -  CDS            lacI: lac repressor; lacI; The lac repressor binds to the lac operator to inhibit transcription in E. coli. This inhibition can be relieved by adding lactose or isopropyl-β-D-thiogalactopyranoside (IPTG).
   5007..5084    -  promoter       lacI promoter: lacI
   5092..5127    -  CDS            TcR (fragment): tetracycline efflux protein; tet; confers resistance to tetracycline
   5130..2       +  promoter       T7 promoter (across the origin): promoter for bacteriophage T7 RNA polymerase
