[The description below was written by a language model from this plasmid's Addgene catalogue record and pLannotate feature annotations shown in this document.]
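Description:
pRSFDuet-1_VNp-mNeongreen-DARPinOFF7 is a bacterial expression plasmid of about 5.1 kb built on the Novagen pRSFDuet-1 backbone. It replicates from the RSF1030 origin, which gives a high copy number and is compatible with plasmids carrying other origin types, so it can be co-maintained with them in E. coli. Selection is by kanamycin through an aminoglycoside phosphotransferase (KanR) gene. The backbone also carries lacI with its own promoter. As in other Duet vectors, there are two T7 promoter/lac operator units, so transcription depends on T7 RNA polymerase and is repressed until lactose or IPTG is added.

The first T7/lac unit, followed by its ribosome binding site, appears to be empty in the feature table. The fusion open reading frame lies downstream of the second T7 promoter and lac operator and ends before a T7 terminator. The fusion begins with the short Vesicle Nucleating peptide (VNp), which the automated annotation labels as a synuclein-like fragment. This is followed by the monomeric green/yellow fluorescent protein mNeonGreen from Branchiostoma lanceolatum, and then by the designed ankyrin repeat protein DARPin OFF7. The software scores OFF7 as a fragment of an ankyrin-repeat-containing mouse protein, which is most likely a homology hit rather than the true identity. Short matches to a His-type tag and an S-tag follow the insert, but the record does not state whether they are translated as part of the fusion. The catalogue also lists Agrobacterium radiobacter as a source species, which nothing in the annotated features explains.

The plasmid is intended for E. coli production of the VNp-mNeonGreen-DARPin fusion. It comes from work on high-yield, vesicle-packaged recombinant protein production, in which mNeonGreen provides a fluorescent readout of the cargo.
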