Addgene plasmid #182415: pRSFDuet-1_VNp-mNeongreen-DARPinOFF7
Purpose: Bacterial expression of Vesicle Nucleating peptide-mNeongreen-DARPinOFF7 fusion
Depositing lab: Dan Mulvihill. Depositing organization: London and South East University Group (LASE). Publication: High-yield vesicle-packaged recombinant protein production from E. coli. Eastwood TA, Baker K, Streather BR, Allen N, Wang L, Botchway SW, Brown IR, Hiscock JR, Lennon C, Mulvihill DP. Cell Rep Methods. 2023 Feb 2;3(2):100396. doi: 10.1016/j.crmeth.2023.100396. eCollection 2023 Feb 27. PubMed 36936078.
Backbone
  Vector backbone: pRSFDUET-1
  Backbone manufacturer: Novagen
  Vector type: Bacterial Expression
Growth in bacteria
  Bacterial resistance: Kanamycin, 50 μg/mL
  Growth temperature: 37°C
  Growth strain: DH5alpha
  Copy number: High Copy
Gene/Insert
  Gene/Insert name: VNp-mNeongreen-DARPinOFF7
  Species: Agrobacterium radiobacter, Branchiostoma lanceolatum
  GenBank ID: UniProtKB: B9JMD9
  Promoter: T7
  Tag / fusion protein: Vesicle Nucleating peptide (VNp) & mNeongreen (N terminal on insert)
  Cloning method: Restriction Enzyme; 5′ cloning site Unknown (unknown if destroyed); 3′ cloning site Unknown (unknown if destroyed)
Resource information
  A portion of this plasmid was derived from a plasmid made by: Synthetic
Terms and licenses: Academic/Nonprofit Terms; Industry Terms: Not Available to Industry
How to cite: pRSFDuet-1_VNp-mNeongreen-DARPinOFF7 was a gift from Dan Mulvihill (Addgene plasmid # 182415 ; http://n2t.net/addgene:182415 ; RRID:Addgene_182415)
